>Addgene plasmid #161300 | pDONR221-SLC35D1_STOP | addgene full sequence | sequence record 377714 | Addgene NGS Result
CAAATAATGATTTTATTTTGACTGATAGTGACCTGTTCGTTGCAACACATTGATGAGCAATGCTTTTTTA
TAATGCCAACTTTGTACAAAAAAGCAGGCTCCACCATGGCAGAGGTGCACCGGAGACAGCACGCAAGGGT
GAAGGGAGAGGCACCTGCCAAGAGCTCCACACTGAGGGACGAGGAGGAGCTGGGAATGGCATCTGCCGAG
ACACTGACCGTGTTCCTGAAGCTGCTGGCAGCAGGCTTCTACGGCGTGTCTAGCTTTCTGATCGTGGTGG
TGAACAAGAGCGTGCTGACAAATTATCGGTTTCCATCCTCTCTGTGCGTGGGACTGGGACAGATGGTGGC
AACCGTGGCCGTGCTGTGGGTGGGCAAGGCCCTGCGGGTGGTGAAGTTCCCAGACCTGGATCGGAACGTG
CCCAGAAAGACCTTCCCCCTGCCTCTGCTGTACTTTGGCAACCAGATCACAGGCCTGTTTTCCACCAAGA
AGCTGAATCTGCCCATGTTCACAGTGCTGAGGCGCTTTTCTATCCTGTTCACCATGTTTGCCGAGGGCGT
GCTGCTGAAGAAGACATTCTCCTGGGGCATCAAGATGACCGTGTTCGCCATGATCATCGGAGCCTTTGTG
GCAGCAAGCTCCGACCTGGCCTTCGATCTGGAGGGCTACGCCTTTATCCTGATCAACGACGTGCTGACCG
CCGCCAATGGCGCCTACGTGAAGCAGAAGCTGGATAGCAAGGAGCTGGGCAAGTATGGCCTGCTGTACTA
TAATGCCCTGTTCATGATCCTGCCTACACTGGCCATCGCCTATTTCACCGGCGACGCCCAGAAGGCCGTG
GAGTTTGAGGGCTGGGCCGATACACTGTTCCTGCTGCAGTTTACCCTGAGCTGCGTGATGGGCTTTATCC
TGATGTACGCCACCGTGCTGTGCACCCAGTATAACTCCGCCCTGACCACAACCATCGTGGGCTGTATCAA
GAATATCCTGATCACCTACATCGGCATGGTGTTCGGCGGCGACTATATCTTCACATGGACCAACTTTATC
GGCCTGAATATCTCCATCGCCGGCTCTCTGGTGTACAGCTATATCACCTTCACCGAGGAGCAGCTGTCTA
AGCAGAGCGAGGCCAACAATAAGCTGGATATCAAGGGCAAGGGCGCCGTGTAAGACCCAGCTTTCTTGTA
CAAAGTTGGCATTATAAGAAAGCATTGCTTATCAATTTGTTGCAACGAACAGGTCACTATCAGTCAAAAT
AAAATCATTATTTGCCATCCAGCTGATATCCCCTATAGTGAGTCGTATTACATGGTCATAGCTGTTTCCT
GGCAGCTCTGGCCCGTGTCTCAAAATCTCTGATGTTACATTGCACAAGATAAAAATATATCATCATGAAC
AATAAAACTGTCTGCTTACATAAACAGTAATACAAGGGGTGTTATGAGCCATATTCAACGGGAAACGTCG
AGGCCGCGATTAAATTCCAACATGGATGCTGATTTATATGGGTATAAATGGGCTCGCGATAATGTCGGGC
AATCAGGTGCGACAATCTATCGCTTGTATGGGAAGCCCGATGCGCCAGAGTTGTTTCTGAAACATGGCAA
AGGTAGCGTTGCCAATGATGTTACAGATGAGATGGTCAGACTAAACTGGCTGACGGAATTTATGCCTCTT
CCGACCATCAAGCATTTTATCCGTACTCCTGATGATGCATGGTTACTCACCACTGCGATCCCCGGAAAAA
CAGCATTCCAGGTATTAGAAGAATATCCTGATTCAGGTGAAAATATTGTTGATGCGCTGGCAGTGTTCCT
GCGCCGGTTGCATTCGATTCCTGTTTGTAATTGTCCTTTTAACAGCGATCGCGTATTTCGTCTCGCTCAG
GCGCAATCACGAATGAATAACGGTTTGGTTGATGCGAGTGATTTTGATGACGAGCGTAATGGCTGGCCTG
TTGAACAAGTCTGGAAAGAAATGCATAAACTTTTGCCATTCTCACCGGATTCAGTCGTCACTCATGGTGA
TTTCTCACTTGATAACCTTATTTTTGACGAGGGGAAATTAATAGGTTGTATTGATGTTGGACGAGTCGGA
ATCGCAGACCGATACCAGGATCTTGCCATCCTATGGAACTGCCTCGGTGAGTTTTCTCCTTCATTACAGA
AACGGCTTTTTCAAAAATATGGTATTGATAATCCTGATATGAATAAATTGCAGTTTCATTTGATGCTCGA
TGAGTTTTTCTAATCAGAATTGGTTAATTGGTTGTAACACTGGCAGAGCATTACGCTGACTTGACGGGAC
GGCGCAAGCTCATGACCAAAATCCCTTAACGTGAGTTACGCGTCGTTCCACTGAGCGTCAGACCCCGTAG
AAAAGATCAAAGGATCTTCTTGAGATCCTTTTTTTCTGCGCGTAATCTGCTGCTTGCAAACAAAAAAACC
ACCGCTACCAGCGGTGGTTTGTTTGCCGGATCAAGAGCTACCAACTCTTTTTCCGAAGGTAACTGGCTTC
AGCAGAGCGCAGATACCAAATACTGTTCTTCTAGTGTAGCCGTAGTTAGGCCACCACTTCAAGAACTCTG
TAGCACCGCCTACATACCTCGCTCTGCTAATCCTGTTACCAGTGGCTGCTGCCAGTGGCGATAAGTCGTG
TCTTACCGGGTTGGACTCAAGACGATAGTTACCGGATAAGGCGCAGCGGTCGGGCTGAACGGGGGGTTCG
TGCACACAGCCCAGCTTGGAGCGAACGACCTACACCGAACTGAGATACCTACAGCGTGAGCTATGAGAAA
GCGCCACGCTTCCCGAAGGGAGAAAGGCGGACAGGTATCCGGTAAGCGGCAGGGTCGGAACAGGAGAGCG
CACGAGGGAGCTTCCAGGGGGAAACGCCTGGTATCTTTATAGTCCTGTCGGGTTTCGCCACCTCTGACTT
GAGCGTCGATTTTTGTGATGCTCGTCAGGGGGGCGGAGCCTATGGAAAAACGCCAGCAACGCGGCCTTTT
TACGGTTCCTGGCCTTTTGCTGGCCTTTTGCTCACATGTTCTTTCCTGCGTTATCCCCTGATTCTGTGGA
TAACCGTATTACCGCCTTTGAGTGAGCTGATACCGCTCGCCGCAGCCGAACGACCGAGCGCAGCGAGTCA
GTGAGCGAGGAAGCGGAAGAGCGCCCAATACGCAAACCGCCTCTCCCCGCGCGTTGGCCGATTCATTAAT
GCAGCTGGCACGACAGGTTTCCCGACTGGAAAGCGGGCAGTGAGCGCAACGCAATTAATACGCGTACCGC
TAGCCAGGAAGAGTTTGTAGAAACGCAAAAAGGCCATCCGTCAGGATGGCCTTCTGCTTAGTTTGATGCC
TGGCAGTTTATGGCGGGCGTCCTGCCCGCCACCCTCCGGGCCGTTGCTTCACAACGTTCAAATCCGCTCC
CGGCGGATTTGTCCTACTCAGGAGAGCGTTCACCGACAAACAACAGATAAAACGAAAGGCCCAGTCTTCC
GACTGAGCCTTTCGTTTTATTTGATGCCTGGCAGTTCCCTACTCTCGCGTTAACGCTAGCATGGATGTTT
TCCCAGTCACGACGTTGTAAAACGACGGCCAGTCTTAAGCTCGGGCCC
Features (pLannotate 1.2.2; 10 found; start..end, strand, type, name):
      1..100     +  protein_bind   attL1: mutant version of attL; recombination site for the Gateway® LR reaction LR Clonase™
    106..1170    +  CDS            SLC35D1: S35D1_HUMAN - Also known as KIAA0260, UGTREL7. Experimental evidence at transcript level: Swiss-Prot protein existence level 2. Transports both UDP-glucuronic acid (UDP-GlcA) and UDP-N- acetylgalactosamine (UDP-GalNAc) from the cytoplasm into the endoplasmic reticulum lumen (PubMed:11322953, PubMed:17952091). Plays a role in chondroitin sulfate biosynthesis, which is important for formation of cartilage extracellular matrix and normal skeletal development (By similarity). From Homo sapiens (Human).
   1175..1274    -  protein_bind   attL2: mutant version of attL; recombination site for the Gateway® LR reaction LR Clonase™
   1292..1310    -  promoter       T7 promoter: promoter for bacteriophage T7 RNA polymerase
   1444..2253    +  CDS            KanR: aminoglycoside phosphotransferase; aph(3')-Ia; confers resistance to kanamycin in bacteria or G418 (Geneticin®) in eukaryotes
   2400..2988    +  rep_origin     ori: high-copy-number ColE1/pMB1/pBR322/pUC origin of replication
   3171..3263    +  CDS            lacI (fragment): lac repressor; lacI; The lac repressor binds to the lac operator to inhibit transcription in E. coli. This inhibition can be relieved by adding lactose or isopropyl-β-D-thiogalactopyranoside (IPTG).
   3318..3345    -  terminator     rrnB T2 terminator: transcription terminator T2 from the E. coli rrnB gene
   3477..3520    +  terminator     rrnB T1 terminator: Escherichia coli rrnB; transcription terminator T1 from the E. coli rrnB gene
   3567..3603    -  CDS            lacZα (fragment): LacZα fragment of β-galactosidase; lacZ fragment
