[The description below was written by a language model from this plasmid's Addgene catalogue record and pLannotate feature annotations shown in this document.]
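Description:
pDONR221-SLC35D1_STOP is a Gateway entry clone built on the pDONR221 backbone and carrying a codon-optimized open reading frame for human SLC35D1 (also known as UGTREL7 or KIAA0260). This solute carrier transports UDP-glucuronic acid and UDP-N-acetylgalactosamine from the cytoplasm into the endoplasmic reticulum lumen and is linked to chondroitin sulfate biosynthesis. The sequenced plasmid is about 3.6 kb. It is maintained in E. coli through a high-copy ColE1/pUC-type origin and selected with kanamycin via an aph(3')-Ia resistance gene.

The roughly 1.07 kb ORF sits between attL1 and attL2 sites, so an LR Clonase reaction can move it directionally into any attR-containing destination vector. Although the catalogue lists the vector type as mammalian expression, the feature table shows no eukaryotic promoter or polyadenylation signal. Expression therefore depends on the destination vector chosen. The only promoter annotated near the insert is a T7 promoter just outside attL2, oriented toward the cassette in the antisense direction. The rrnB T1 and T2 terminators upstream of attL1 help insulate the insert from read-through transcription in bacteria. Short lacI and lacZα fragments are also annotated and appear to be backbone remnants with no stated function.

This version keeps a stop codon at the end of the ORF, which suits untagged or N-terminally tagged expression, since C-terminal fusions encoded by a destination vector would not be translated. A companion clone without the stop codon exists for C-terminal tagging. The plasmid belongs to a consortium-wide collection of SLC transporter clones made to support functional and drug-discovery studies of this protein family.
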