Addgene plasmid #161300: pDONR221-SLC35D1_STOP
Purpose: Gateway entry clone with codon-optimized ORF sequence for subcloning into custom expression vectors. Contains a STOP codon at the end of the codon-optimized ORF sequence.
Depositing lab: RESOLUTE Consortium & Giulio Superti-Furga. Depositing organization: CeMM Research Center for Molecular Medicine. Publication: The RESOLUTE consortium: unlocking SLC transporters for drug discovery. Superti-Furga G, Lackner D, Wiedmer T, Ingles-Prieto A, Barbosa B, Girardi E, Goldmann U, Gurtl B, Klavins K, Klimek C, Lindinger S, Lineiro-Retes E, Muller AC, Onstein S, Redinger G, Reil D, Sedlyarov V, Wolf G, Crawford M, Everley R, ... Steppan CM. Nat Rev Drug Discov. 2020 Jul;19(7):429-430. doi: 10.1038/d41573-020-00056-6. PubMed 32265506.
Backbone
  Vector backbone: pDONR221
  Backbone manufacturer: ThermoFisher Scientific
  Backbone size w/o insert (bp): 2550
  Vector type: Mammalian Expression
Growth in bacteria
  Bacterial resistance: Kanamycin, 50 μg/mL
  Growth temperature: 37°C
  Growth strain: NEB Stable
  Copy number: High Copy
Gene/Insert
  Gene/Insert name: SLC35D1 (alt name: UGTREL7, KIAA0260)
  Species: H. sapiens (human)
  Insert size (bp): 1068
  Entrez Gene: SLC35D1 (a.k.a. UGTREL7, KIAA0260, MGC138236)
  Cloning method: Gateway Cloning
  Sequencing primers: 5′ M13-fwd; 3′ M13-rev
Terms and licenses: Academic/Nonprofit Terms; Industry Terms
Depositor comments: This plasmid contains a STOP codon at the end of the codon-optimized ORF. For the version of this plasmid that does not contain a STOP codon, please see Addgene plasmid 132134 For more information on the full Resolute plasmid collection, please see www.addgene.org/depositor-collections/re-solute/. Please provide your feedback on this plasmid to the RESOLUTE consortium by filling out their RESOLUTE repository feedback form: https://forms.office.com/Pages/ResponsePage.aspx?id=0e05yklzmkS7rjFGQL4N7z4feCLQvEJAmVcOCM_u885UN1JJRko0Ukg4TVQwNTZLOUxPQVJWT1NHUCQlQCN0PWcu
How to cite: pDONR221-SLC35D1_STOP was a gift from RESOLUTE Consortium & Giulio Superti-Furga (Addgene plasmid # 161300 ; http://n2t.net/addgene:161300 ; RRID:Addgene_161300)
