>Addgene plasmid #161300 | pDONR221-SLC35D1_STOP | depositor partial sequence | sequence record 312535 | Codon-optimized ORF of SLC35D1
ATGGCAGAGGTGCACCGGAGACAGCACGCAAGGGTGAAGGGAGAGGCACCTGCCAAGAGCTCCACACTGA
GGGACGAGGAGGAGCTGGGAATGGCATCTGCCGAGACACTGACCGTGTTCCTGAAGCTGCTGGCAGCAGG
CTTCTACGGCGTGTCTAGCTTTCTGATCGTGGTGGTGAACAAGAGCGTGCTGACAAATTATCGGTTTCCA
TCCTCTCTGTGCGTGGGACTGGGACAGATGGTGGCAACCGTGGCCGTGCTGTGGGTGGGCAAGGCCCTGC
GGGTGGTGAAGTTCCCAGACCTGGATCGGAACGTGCCCAGAAAGACCTTCCCCCTGCCTCTGCTGTACTT
TGGCAACCAGATCACAGGCCTGTTTTCCACCAAGAAGCTGAATCTGCCCATGTTCACAGTGCTGAGGCGC
TTTTCTATCCTGTTCACCATGTTTGCCGAGGGCGTGCTGCTGAAGAAGACATTCTCCTGGGGCATCAAGA
TGACCGTGTTCGCCATGATCATCGGAGCCTTTGTGGCAGCAAGCTCCGACCTGGCCTTCGATCTGGAGGG
CTACGCCTTTATCCTGATCAACGACGTGCTGACCGCCGCCAATGGCGCCTACGTGAAGCAGAAGCTGGAT
AGCAAGGAGCTGGGCAAGTATGGCCTGCTGTACTATAATGCCCTGTTCATGATCCTGCCTACACTGGCCA
TCGCCTATTTCACCGGCGACGCCCAGAAGGCCGTGGAGTTTGAGGGCTGGGCCGATACACTGTTCCTGCT
GCAGTTTACCCTGAGCTGCGTGATGGGCTTTATCCTGATGTACGCCACCGTGCTGTGCACCCAGTATAAC
TCCGCCCTGACCACAACCATCGTGGGCTGTATCAAGAATATCCTGATCACCTACATCGGCATGGTGTTCG
GCGGCGACTATATCTTCACATGGACCAACTTTATCGGCCTGAATATCTCCATCGCCGGCTCTCTGGTGTA
CAGCTATATCACCTTCACCGAGGAGCAGCTGTCTAAGCAGAGCGAGGCCAACAATAAGCTGGATATCAAG
GGCAAGGGCGCCGTGTAA
